Addgene plasmid #157899: pLG021 (AVAST type 5)
Purpose: Expresses the AVAST type 5 defense system
Depositing lab: Feng Zhang. Depositing organization: Broad Institute. Publication: Diverse enzymatic activities mediate antiviral immunity in prokaryotes. Gao L, Altae-Tran H, Bohning F, Makarova KS, Segel M, Schmid-Burgk JL, Koob J, Wolf YI, Koonin EV, Zhang F. Science. 2020 Aug 28;369(6507):1077-1084. doi: 10.1126/science.aba0372. PubMed 32855333.
Backbone
  Vector backbone: pACYC184
  Vector type: Bacterial Expression
Growth in bacteria
  Bacterial resistance: Chloramphenicol, 25 μg/mL
  Growth temperature: 37°C
  Growth strain: NEB Stable
  Copy number: Low Copy
Gene/Insert
  Gene/Insert name: AVAST type 5 (STAND ATPase with N-terminal SIR2)
  Species: Escherichia coli NCTC13384
  Insert size (bp): 3411
Terms and licenses: Academic/Nonprofit Terms; Industry Terms: Not Available to Industry
How to cite: pLG021 (AVAST type 5) was a gift from Feng Zhang (Addgene plasmid # 157899 ; http://n2t.net/addgene:157899 ; RRID:Addgene_157899)
