[The description below was written by a language model from this plasmid's Addgene catalogue record and pLannotate feature annotations shown in this document.]
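Description:
pLG021 (AVAST type 5) is a low-copy bacterial expression plasmid built on the pACYC184 backbone, with a sequenced length of about 5.7 kb. It replicates in E. coli from the p15A origin, which is compatible with ColE1-type plasmids and so allows co-maintenance with a second vector. Selection is by chloramphenicol, through the cat gene (chloramphenicol acetyltransferase) driven by its native cat promoter. Only a short remnant of the pACYC184 tetracycline resistance gene is annotated, consistent with the insert having replaced or disrupted that marker. The small IS1 and RSF ori fragments appear to be backbone-derived partial matches rather than functional elements.

The payload is a 3,411 bp insert from Escherichia coli NCTC13384 encoding the AVAST type 5 antiviral defense system, described in the record as a STAND-family ATPase carrying an N-terminal SIR2 domain. The automated annotation did not label the insert itself, but it presumably occupies the large unannotated region upstream of the T7 terminator, which would mark the downstream end of the cassette. No promoter for the insert is annotated or stated, so the record does not establish whether expression depends on native upstream sequence or another element. The brief hit to a baculovirus ie1 terminator lies within this region and is most likely a spurious match.

The stated purpose is heterologous expression of this candidate defense system in E. coli. This fits a study of diverse prokaryotic antiviral immunity mechanisms, in which such constructs let the system's protective activity against phage be examined.
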