Features (pLannotate 1.2.2; 9 found; start..end, strand, type, name):
    706..722     -  terminator     IE1 terminator (fragment) (sequence withheld): terminator of the ie1 gene from the baculovirus Autographa californica
   3372..3419    +  terminator     T7 terminator: transcription terminator for bacteriophage T7 RNA polymerase
   3642..4298    -  CDS            cat: CAT_ECOLX - Experimental evidence at protein level: Swiss-Prot protein existence level 1. This enzyme is an effector of chloramphenicol resistance in bacteria. From Escherichia coli. This protein is used as a marker in many commonly used cloning vectors, such as pACYC184.
   4299..4401    -  promoter       cat promoter: promoter of the E. coli cat gene encoding chloramphenicol acetyltransferase
   4522..4665    +  mobile_element IS1 (fragment): prokaryotic transposable element IS1
   4784..4839    -  rep_origin     RSF ori (fragment): Plasmids containing the RSF 1030 origin of replication can be propagated in E. coli cells that contain additional plasmids with compatible origins.
   4927..5472    -  rep_origin     p15A ori: Plasmids containing the medium-copy-number p15A origin of replication can be propagated in E. coli cells that contain a second plasmid with the ColE1 origin.
   5584..5648    -  CDS            TcR (fragment): tetracycline efflux protein; tet; confers resistance to tetracycline
   5663..5684    -  protein_bind   CAP binding site: CAP binding activates transcription in the presence of cAMP. E. coli catabolite activator protein
>Addgene plasmid #157899 | pLG021 (AVAST type 5) | addgene full sequence | sequence record 318908 | Addgene NGS Result
ATGATGTTAGCAATGTTCACTCTTGGCTGGAATCTGCCAGAAATCGAGGTCATATGGTCTGCTTTGAGTG
AGGAGCGCAAATGGATAAAGCCCTCATGAGTTCTTTTTCAATGACCTAACTTTTGAGAGGCACTGGGTTA
GATCATGTTTCATGTTTGCAATACAATATATATTTAAACTTAGGTTTATAACTTAAATGTTAGTTCCTGA
TCTAAACCAGATTATTAATCACTCCTAGAGTGAAATGAGTTAAGCCAAGAGTTGATAAAATTAACAGTTT
TTTTTACAATATCTGGATGTTTGCTAGCGAACAGGCATCTAAAATAACTATGCTGAGCTAAACTTACAAT
TCAAATTGTACCGAGGATAAA
[2307 nt withheld, positions 372-2678]
TAATCATCCTTAAATTAATAAATGGCAAGTAACTCATTCCCTTGTCATTTATTAAACTCTTAAGAGCCTT
ATCCCGAAAAGTATTAATCTGAGCTAATAAGATTGTTTTTCAGCTATGTCATTATTTTATTGCCAATATA
TTTACACTTAAGCATTGACAGGTAGCGGATAGTTATTTTTGGCTTGTAAATAAGCCTTTTAATAATAGAA
CTGTAAGACAATCGCTCTGATTTTTTGAAATTTATCTCAATGTTAAATTCTTCCGCTTTTGGCACAAACG
GGCTAGAGCAGACAGATTTAATGAGATAAGGGTATAGATGAATTCTCCATACCCTTGAACGATTACTTCC
CAGTTGATTTGCTTGGTTTCAGTCCTGGGGTATTACCGGGTGTATCCTTATTATCACGTCTGCGTTGATC
GGGTTTTCCTGTTGATTTTGCAATTGGTTTTGGACCAGGTTTAAGCCCCATAATCGTACTCCTTAGCCAT
GTCAGAGGTTATTCCTCAGTGTGGATATAAGGGGAGCGGTAAGAATTATCAAGCTTGGATGGGCGGTGAA
AAATGACTACTTGACTATTATGTGAGCAATGTCAGCTTTTGACATTTAGAGGCCAGCCCATTACTGAAGT
AAGCCAAAAATGAGTCGCGATGAGCCCTCAACAATGAGGGCCACCTCGGAGATTGCGCAATAACTAGCAT
AACCCCTTGGGGCCTCTAAACGGGTCTTGAGGGGTTTTTTGCTGAAACCTCAGGCATTTGAGAAGCACAC
GGTCACACTGCTTCCGGTAGTCAATAAACCGGTAAACCAGCAATAGACATAAGCGGCTATTTAACGACCC
TGCCCTGAACCGACGACCGGGTCGAATTTGCTTTCGAATTTCTGCCATTCATCCGCTTATTATCACTTAT
TCAGGCGTAGCACCAGGCGTTTAAGGGCACCAATAACTGCCTTAAAAAAATTACGCCCCGCCCTGCCACT
CATCGCAATACTGTTGTAATTCATTTAACATTCTGCCGACATGGAAGCCATCACAGACGGCATGATGAAC
CTGAATCGCCAGCGGCATCAGCACCTTGTCGCCTTGCGTATAATATTTGCCCATAGTGAAAACGGGGGCG
AAGAAGTTGTCCATATTGGCCACGTTTAAATCAAAACTGGTGAAACTCACCCAGGGATTGGCTGAGACGA
AAAACATATTCTCAATAAACCCTTTAGGGAAATAGGCCAGGTTTTCACCGTAACACGCCACATCTTGCGA
ATATATGTGTAGAAACTGCCGGAAATCGTCGTGGTATTCACTCCAGAGCGATGAAAACGTTTCAGTTTGC
TCATGGAAAACGGTGTAACAAGGGTGAACACTATCCCATATCACCAGCTCACCGTCTTTCATCGCCATAC
GGAACTCTGGATGAGCATTCATCAGGCGGGCAAGAATGTGAATAAAGGCCGGATAAAACTTGTGCTTATT
TTTCTTTACGGTCTTTAAAAAGGCCGTAATATCCAGCTGAACGGTCTGGTTATAGGTACATTGAGCAACT
GACTGAAATGCCTCAAAATGTTCTTTACGATGCCATTGGGATATATCAACGGTGGTATATCCAGTGATTT
TTTTCTCCATTTTAGCTTCCTTAGCTCCTGAAAATCTCGATAACTCAAAAAATACGCCCGGTAGTGATCT
TATTTCATTATGGTGAAAGTTGGAACCTCTTACGTGCCGATCAACGTCTCATTTTCGCCAAAAGTTGGCC
CAGGGCTTCCCGGTATCAACAGGGACACCAGGATTTATTTATTCTGCGAAGTGATCTTCCGTCACAGGTA
TTTATTCGGCGCAAAGTGCGTCGGGTGATGCTGCCAACTTACTGATTTAGTGTATGATGGTGTTTTTGAG
GTGCTCCAGTGGCTTCTGTTTCTATCAGCTGTCCCTCCTGTTCAGCTACTGACGGGGTGGTGCGTAACGG
CAAAAGCACCGCCGGACATCAGCGCTAGCGGAGTGTATACTGGCTTACTATGTTGGCACTGATGAGGGTG
TCAGTGAAGTGCTTCATGTGGCAGGAGAAAAAAGGCTGCACCGGTGCGTCAGCAGAATATGTGATACAGG
ATATATTCCGCTTCCTCGCTCACTGACTCGCTACGCTCGGTCGTTCGACTGCGGCGAGCGGAAATGGCTT
ACGAACGGGGCGGAGATTTCCTGGAAGATGCCAGGAAGATACTTAACAGGGAAGTGAGAGGGCCGCGGCA
AAGCCGTTTTTCCATAGGCTCCGCCCCCCTGACAAGCATCACGAAATCTGACGCTCAAATCAGTGGTGGC
GAAACCCGACAGGACTATAAAGATACCAGGCGTTTCCCCCTGGCGGCTCCCTCGTGCGCTCTCCTGTTCC
TGCCTTTCGGTTTACCGGTGTCATTCCGCTGTTATGGCCGCGTTTGTCTCATTCCACGCCTGACACTCAG
TTCCGGGTAGGCAGTTCGCTCCAAGCTGGACTGTATGCACGAACCCCCCGTTCAGTCCGACCGCTGCGCC
TTATCCGGTAACTATCGTCTTGAGTCCAACCCGGAAAGACATGCAAAAGCACCACTGGCAGCAGCCACTG
GTAATTGATTTAGAGGAGTTAGTCTTGAAGTCATGCGCCGGTTAAGGCTAAACTGAAAGGACAAGTTTTG
GTGACTGCGCTCCTCCAAGCCAGTTACCTCGGTTCAAAGAGTTGGTAGCTCAGAGAACCTTCGAAAAACC
GCCCTGCAAGGCGGTTTTTTCGTTTTCAGAGCAAGAGATTACGCGCAGACCAAAACGATCTCAAGAAGAT
CATCTTATTAATCAGATAAAATATTTCTAGATTTCAGTGCAATTTATCTCTTCAAATGTAGCACCTGAAG
TCAGCCCCATACGATATAAGTTGTAATTCTCATGTTAGTCATGCCCCGCGCCCACCGGAAGGAGCTGACT
GGGTTGAAGGCTCTCAAGGGCATCGGTCGAGATCCCGGTGCCTAATGAGTGAGCTAACTTACATTAATTG
CGTTGCGCAACTAGCTAAGCAATAAGGGCGATCGGCTCTCCCATAGATCGAGGCCGA
